>Addgene plasmid #71160 | pSGE_713_Ubi-3-Trl_dCP | depositor full sequence | sequence record 127087 | Full Sequence
CTAGAGTCGGGGCGGCCGGCCGCTTCGAGCAGACATGATAAGATACATTGATGAGTTTGGACAAACCACA
ACTAGAATGCAGTGAAAAAAATGCTTTATTTGTGAAATTTGTGATGCTATTGCTTTATTTGTAACCATTA
TAAGCTGCAATAAACAAGTTAACAACAACAATTGCATTCATTTTATGTTTCAGGTTCAGGGGGAGGTGTG
GGAGGTTTTTTAAAGCAAGTAAAACCTCTACAAATGTGGTAAAATCGATAAGGATCCGTCGACCGATGCC
CTTGAGAGCCTTCAACCCAGTCAGCTCCTTCCGGTGGGCGCGGGGCATGACTATCGTCGCCGCACTTATG
ACTGTCTTCTTTATCATGCAACTCGTAGGACAGGTGCCGGCAGCGCTCTTCCGCTTCCTCGCTCACTGAC
TCGCTGCGCTCGGTCGTTCGGCTGCGGCGAGCGGTATCAGCTCACTCAAAGGCGGTAATACGGTTATCCA
CAGAATCAGGGGATAACGCAGGAAAGAACATGTGAGCAAAAGGCCAGCAAAAGGCCAGGAACCGTAAAAA
GGCCGCGTTGCTGGCGTTTTTCCATAGGCTCCGCCCCCCTGACGAGCATCACAAAAATCGACGCTCAAGT
CAGAGGTGGCGAAACCCGACAGGACTATAAAGATACCAGGCGTTTCCCCCTGGAAGCTCCCTCGTGCGCT
CTCCTGTTCCGACCCTGCCGCTTACCGGATACCTGTCCGCCTTTCTCCCTTCGGGAAGCGTGGCGCTTTC
TCATAGCTCACGCTGTAGGTATCTCAGTTCGGTGTAGGTCGTTCGCTCCAAGCTGGGCTGTGTGCACGAA
CCCCCCGTTCAGCCCGACCGCTGCGCCTTATCCGGTAACTATCGTCTTGAGTCCAACCCGGTAAGACACG
ACTTATCGCCACTGGCAGCAGCCACTGGTAACAGGATTAGCAGAGCGAGGTATGTAGGCGGTGCTACAGA
GTTCTTGAAGTGGTGGCCTAACTACGGCTACACTAGAAGAACAGTATTTGGTATCTGCGCTCTGCTGAAG
CCAGTTACCTTCGGAAAAAGAGTTGGTAGCTCTTGATCCGGCAAACAAACCACCGCTGGTAGCGGTGGTT
TTTTTGTTTGCAAGCAGCAGATTACGCGCAGAAAAAAAGGATCTCAAGAAGATCCTTTGATCTTTTCTAC
GGGGTCTGACGCTCAGTGGAACGAAAACTCACGTTAAGGGATTTTGGTCATGAGATTATCAAAAAGGATC
TTCACCTAGATCCTTTTAAATTAAAAATGAAGTTTTAAATCAATCTAAAGTATATATGAGTAAACTTGGT
CTGACAGTTACCAATGCTTAATCAGTGAGGCACCTATCTCAGCGATCTGTCTATTTCGTTCATCCATAGT
TGCCTGACTCCCCGTCGTGTAGATAACTACGATACGGGAGGGCTTACCATCTGGCCCCAGTGCTGCAATG
ATACCGCGAGACCCACGCTCACCGGCTCCAGATTTATCAGCAATAAACCAGCCAGCCGGAAGGGCCGAGC
GCAGAAGTGGTCCTGCAACTTTATCCGCCTCCATCCAGTCTATTAATTGTTGCCGGGAAGCTAGAGTAAG
TAGTTCGCCAGTTAATAGTTTGCGCAACGTTGTTGCCATTGCTACAGGCATCGTGGTGTCACGCTCGTCG
TTTGGTATGGCTTCATTCAGCTCCGGTTCCCAACGATCAAGGCGAGTTACATGATCCCCCATGTTGTGCA
AAAAAGCGGTTAGCTCCTTCGGTCCTCCGATCGTTGTCAGAAGTAAGTTGGCCGCAGTGTTATCACTCAT
GGTTATGGCAGCACTGCATAATTCTCTTACTGTCATGCCATCCGTAAGATGCTTTTCTGTGACTGGTGAG
TACTCAACCAAGTCATTCTGAGAATAGTGTATGCGGCGACCGAGTTGCTCTTGCCCGGCGTCAATACGGG
ATAATACCGCGCCACATAGCAGAACTTTAAAAGTGCTCATCATTGGAAAACGTTCTTCGGGGCGAAAACT
CTCAAGGATCTTACCGCTGTTGAGATCCAGTTCGATGTAACCCACTCGTGCACCCAACTGATCTTCAGCA
TCTTTTACTTTCACCAGCGTTTCTGGGTGAGCAAAAACAGGAAGGCAAAATGCCGCAAAAAAGGGAATAA
GGGCGACACGGAAATGTTGAATACTCATACTCTTCCTTTTTCAATATTATTGAAGCATTTATCAGGGTTA
TTGTCTCATGAGCGGATACATATTTGAATGTATTTAGAAAAATAAACAAATAGGGGTTCCGCGCACATTT
CCCCGAAAAGTGCCACCTG
[124 nt withheld, positions 2330-2453]
C
[91 nt withheld, positions 2455-2545]
A
[49 nt withheld, positions 2547-2595]
CCTTTGACGTTGGAGTCCACGTTCTTT
[37 nt withheld, positions 2623-2659]
ACCCTATCTCGGTCTATTCTTTTGATTTATAAGGGATTTTGCCGATTTCGGCCTATTGGTTAAAAAATGA
GCTGATTTAACAAAAATTTAACGCGAATTTTAACAAAATATTAACGCTTACAATTTGCCATTCGCCATTC
AGGCTGCGCAACTGTTGGGAAGGGCGATCGGTGCGGGCCTCTTCGCTATTACGCCAGCCCAAGCTACCAT
GATAAGTAAGTAATATTAAGGTACGGGAGGTACTTGGAGCGGCCGCAATAAAATATCTTTATTTTCATTA
CATCTGTGTGTTGGTTTTTTGTGTGAATCGATAGTACTAACATACGCTCTCCATCAAAACAAAACGAAAC
AAAACAAACTAGCAAAATAGGCTGTCCCCAGTGCAAGTGCAGGTGCCAGAACATTTCTCTATCGATAGGT
ACCACAAGTTTGTACAAAAAAGCAGGCTCCGAATTCGCCCTTCGCAATTGATTTAAGGCCAGCACTTTTT
TATCTGCTGGTGACGAAGTGGTTGTCATTGTGAGTTCACATCCGTGTGCCTGTATGTGTGTGAACTTGTG
TTGATTTTGTCCATGCGAGCAAGCGCTCGGAGGACAGTACTCCGGGGGCCGCGGGGGCTGGCCACAGCCA
CAGAGTTTCGATTTTCCATCCATATATCTACACTCGCAGCGGACTCGGAGGACAGTACTCCGCTCGGAGG
ACAGTACTCCGCTCGGAGGACAGTACTCCGCGCCCCGTCTGGTCTGGGCACATTTTACCACACTGCGTCT
TTGTCTGCCGTCGAGTCGGGAGCTCCGCGTCTGGTGTGTAGTATTATTATTCTTAATATTTCGGATTACT
CTGCCTGTAGCTCAATAGCAATATTAAAACCCCGCCCCGAATGCTTTGCGTTGAAAAACATATCTTAGTG
TGTGTGAGTGCAAAGTGCAGTTATGTTGTGGCAGCAGTCAATGCAAATTAAGGGCGAATTCGACCCAGCT
TTCTTGTACAAAGTGGTAGATCTGCGATCGAGCTCGCCCGGGGATCGAGCGCAGCGGTATAAAAGGGCGC
GGGGTGGCTGAGAGCATCAGTTGTGAATGAATGTTCGAGCCGAGCAGACGTGCCGCTGCCTTCGTTAATA
TCCTTTGAATAAGCCAACTTTGAATCACAAGACGCATACCAAACGGCATTCCGGTACTGTTGGTAAAGCC
ACCATGGAAGACGCCAAAAACATAAAGAAAGGCCCGGCGCCATTCTATCCGCTGGAAGATGGAACCGCTG
GAGAGCAACTGCATAAGGCTATGAAGAGATACGCCCTGGTTCCTGGAACAATTGCTTTTACAGATGCACA
TATCGAGGTGGACATCACTTACGCTGAGTACTTCGAAATGTCCGTTCGGTTGGCAGAAGCTATGAAACGA
TATGGGCTGAATACAAATCACAGAATCGTCGTATGCAGTGAAAACTCTCTTCAATTCTTTATGCCGGTGT
TGGGCGCGTTATTTATCGGAGTTGCAGTTGCGCCCGCGAACGACATTTATAATGAACGTGAATTGCTCAA
CAGTATGGGCATTTCGCAGCCTACCGTGGTGTTCGTTTCCAAAAAGGGGTTGCAAAAAATTTTGAACGTG
CAAAAAAAGCTCCCAATCATCCAAAAAATTATTATCATGGATTCTAAAACGGATTACCAGGGATTTCAGT
CGATGTACACGTTCGTCACATCTCATCTACCTCCCGGTTTTAATGAATACGATTTTGTGCCAGAGTCCTT
CGATAGGGACAAGACAATTGCACTGATCATGAACTCCTCTGGATCTACTGGTCTGCCTAAAGGTGTCGCT
CTGCCTCATAGAACTGCCTGCGTGAGATTCTCGCATGCCAGAGATCCTATTTTTGGCAATCAAATCATTC
CGGATACTGCGATTTTAAGTGTTGTTCCATTCCATCACGGTTTTGGAATGTTTACTACACTCGGATATTT
GATATGTGGATTTCGAGTCGTCTTAATGTATAGATTTGAAGAAGAGCTGTTTCTGAGGAGCCTTCAGGAT
TACAAGATTCAAAGTGCGCTGCTGGTGCCAACCCTATTCTCCTTCTTCGCCAAAAGCACTCTGATTGACA
AATACGATTTATCTAATTTACACGAAATTGCTTCTGGTGGCGCTCCCCTCTCTAAGGAAGTCGGGGAAGC
GGTTGCCAAGAGGTTCCATCTGCCAGGTATCAGGCAAGGATATGGGCTCACTGAGACTACATCAGCTATT
CTGATTACACCCGAGGGGGATGATAAACCGGGCGCGGTCGGTAAAGTTGTTCCATTTTTTGAAGCGAAGG
TTGTGGATCTGGATACCGGGAAAACGCTGGGCGTTAATCAAAGAGGCGAACTGTGTGTGAGAGGTCCTAT
GATTATGTCCGGTTATGTAAACAATCCGGAAGCGACCAACGCCTTGATTGACAAGGATGGATGGCTACAT
TCTGGAGACATAGCTTACTGGGACGAAGACGAACACTTCTTCATCGTTGACCGCCTGAAGTCTCTGATTA
AGTACAAAGGCTATCAGGTGGCTCCCGCTGAATTGGAATCCATCTTGCTCCAACACCCCAACATCTTCGA
CGCAGGTGTCGCAGGTCTTCCCGACGATGACGCCGGTGAACTTCCCGCCGCCGTTGTTGTTTTGGAGCAC
GGAAAGACGATGACGGAAAAAGAGATCGTGGATTACGTCGCCAGTCAAGTAACAACCGCGAAAAAGTTGC
GCGGAGGAGTTGTGTTTGTGGACGAAGTACCGAAAGGTCTTACCGGAAAACTCGACGCAAGAAAAATCAG
AGAGATCCTCATAAAGGCCAAGAAGGGCGGAAAGATCGCCGTGTAATT
Features (pLannotate 1.2.2; 15 found; start..end, strand, type, name):
     39..160     -  polyA_signal   SV40 poly(A) signal: SV40 polyadenylation signal
    183..251     -  CDS            large T antigen (fragment): large T antigen from SV40 (simian virus 40)
    267..399     +  CDS            TcR (fragment): tetracycline efflux protein; tet; confers resistance to tetracycline
    579..1167    -  rep_origin     ori: high-copy-number ColE1/pMB1/pBR322/pUC origin of replication
   1338..2198    -  CDS            AmpR: β-lactamase; bla; confers resistance to ampicillin, carbenicillin, and related antibiotics
   2199..2303    -  promoter       AmpR promoter: bla
   2330..2758    +  rep_origin     f1 ori (sequence partly withheld): f1 bacteriophage origin of replication; arrow indicates direction of (+) strand synthesis
   2790..2857    -  CDS            lacZα (fragment): LacZα fragment of β-galactosidase; lacZ fragment
   2916..2964    +  polyA_signal   poly(A) signal: synthetic polyadenylation signal
   2978..3069    +  misc_feature   pause site: RNA polymerase II transcriptional pause signal from the human α2 globin gene
   3083..3107    +  protein_bind   attB1: mutant version of attB; recombination site for the Gateway® BP reaction BP Clonase™
   3243..3263    -  protein_bind   5X UAS (fragment): five tandem copies of the "ScaI site" 17-mer CGGAGTACTGTCCTCCG, an upstream activating sequence (UAS) that efficiently binds yeast Gal4 (Webster et al., 1988; Pfeiffer et al., 2010) GAL4
   3333..3390    -  protein_bind   5X UAS (fragment): five tandem copies of the "ScaI site" 17-mer CGGAGTACTGTCCTCCG, an upstream activating sequence (UAS) that efficiently binds yeast Gal4 (Webster et al., 1988; Pfeiffer et al., 2010) GAL4
   3632..3656    -  protein_bind   attB2: mutant version of attB; recombination site for the Gateway® BP reaction BP Clonase™
   3853..5505    +  CDS            luciferase: firefly luciferase; luc+; enhanced luc+ version of the luciferase gene
