[The description below was written by a language model from this plasmid's Addgene catalogue record and pLannotate feature annotations shown in this document.]
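Description:
pSGE_713_Ubi-3-Trl_dCP is a 5.5 kb firefly luciferase reporter plasmid for transient expression in insect (Drosophila) cells. The catalogue lists the backbone as unknown. It is propagated in E. coli at high copy from a ColE1/pUC-type origin under ampicillin selection (AmpR with its bla promoter), and it also carries an f1 phage origin. Short annotated fragments of lacZα, a tetracycline resistance gene and SV40 large T antigen appear to be non-functional remnants of earlier vectors.

The reporter unit begins with a synthetic poly(A) signal and an RNA polymerase II pause site, which insulate the cassette from read-through transcription arising in the backbone. These are followed by a synthetic insert of roughly 550 bp, introduced by Gateway cloning and flanked by attB1 and attB2. Within this insert the annotation detects partial matches to Gal4-binding UAS repeats, so Gal4 DNA-binding-domain fusion proteins could be tethered next to the remaining insert sequence. The name suggests a ubiquitous-type enhancer context containing Trl-related sequence, but the record does not define the insert's composition. Downstream, the catalogue states that the Drosophila synthetic core promoter (DSCP) drives the reporter. This promoter is not annotated in the feature table, but it would lie in the gap between attB2 and the luc+ coding sequence. An SV40 polyadenylation signal lies just beyond the luciferase gene across the plasmid's numbering origin, although it is annotated on the opposite strand.

The stated purpose is simply a luciferase reporter. The design fits assays in which luciferase output measures how the cloned regulatory sequence, and factors recruited to its UAS sites, activate or repress transcription from a minimal core promoter. This is consistent with the associated study of context-dependent functions of transcriptional regulators.
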