Addgene plasmid #71160: pSGE_713_Ubi-3-Trl_dCP
Purpose: Luciferase reporter
Depositing lab: Alexander Stark. Depositing organization: Research Institute of Molecular Pathology (IMP). Publication: Transcriptional regulators form diverse groups with context-dependent regulatory functions. Stampfel G, Kazmar T, Frank O, Wienerroither S, Reiter F, Stark A. Nature. 2015 Nov 9. doi: 10.1038/nature15545. PubMed 26550828.
Backbone
  Vector backbone: unknown
  Vector type: Insect Expression, Luciferase
Growth in bacteria
  Bacterial resistance: Ampicillin, 100 μg/mL
  Growth temperature: 37°C
  Growth strain: DH5alpha
  Copy number: High Copy
Gene/Insert
  Gene/Insert name: 713_Ubi-3-Trl_dCP
  Species: Synthetic
  Promoter: DSCP Drosophila synthetic core promoter
  Tag / fusion protein: luciferase (C terminal on backbone)
  Cloning method: Gateway Cloning
  Sequencing primers: 5′ RVprimer3; 3′ LucNRev
Terms and licenses: Academic/Nonprofit Terms; Industry Terms: Not Available to Industry
How to cite: pSGE_713_Ubi-3-Trl_dCP was a gift from Alexander Stark (Addgene plasmid # 71160 ; http://n2t.net/addgene:71160 ; RRID:Addgene_71160)
