>Addgene plasmid #71160 | pSGE_713_Ubi-3-Trl_dCP | addgene partial sequence | sequence record 129038 | LucNRev 5'-CCTTATGCAGTTGCTCTCC-3'
GCGCCGGGCCTTTCTTTATGTTTTTGGCGTCTTCCATGGTGGCTTTACCAACAGTACCGGAATGCCGTTT
GGTATGCGTCTTGTGATTCAAAGTTGGCTTATTCAAAGGATATTAACGAAGGCAGCGGCACGTCTGCTCG
GCTCGAACATTCATTCACAACTGATGCTCTCAGCCACCCCGCGCCCTTTTATACCGCTGCGCTCGATCCC
CGGGCGAGCTCGATCGCAGATCTACCACTTTGTACAAGAAAGCTGGGTCGAATTCGCCCTTAATTTGCAT
TGACTGCTGCCACAACATAACTGCACTTTGCACTCACACACACTAAGATATGTTTTTCAACGCAAAGCAT
TCGGGGCGGGGTTTTAATATTGCTATTGAGCTACAGGCAGAGTAATCCGAAATATTAAGAATAATAATAC
TACACACCAGACGCGGAGCTCCCGACTCGACGGCAGACAAAGACGCAGTGTGGTAAAATGTGCCCAGACC
AGACGGGGCGCGGAGTACTGTCCTCCGAGCGGAGTACTGTCCTCCGAGCGGAGTACTGTCCTCCGAGTCC
GCTGCGAGTGTAGATATATGGATGGAAAATCGAAACTCTGTGGCTGTGGCCAGCCCCCGCGGCCCCCGGA
GTACTGTCCTCCGAGCGCTTGCTCGCATGGACAAAATCAACACAAGTTCACACACATACAGGCACACGGA
TGTGAACTCACAATGACAACCACTTCGTCACCAGCAGATAAA
