>Addgene plasmid #71160 | pSGE_713_Ubi-3-Trl_dCP | addgene partial sequence | sequence record 129039 | RVprimer3 5'-CTAGCAAAATAGGCTGTCCC-3'
TTTCTCTATCGATAGGTACCACAAGTTTGTACAAAAAAGCAGGCTCCGAATTCGCCCTTCGCAATTGATT
TAAGGCCAGCACTTTTTTATCTGCTGGTGACGAAGTGGTTGTCATTGTGAGTTCACATCCGTGTGCCTGT
ATGTGTGTGAACTTGTGTTGATTTTGTCCATGCGAGCAAGCGCTCGGAGGACAGTACTCCGGGGGCCGCG
GGGGCTGGCCACAGCCACAGAGTTTCGATTTTCCATCCATATATCTACACTCGCAGCGGACTCGGAGGAC
AGTACTCCGCTCGGAGGACAGTACTCCGCTCGGAGGACAGTACTCCGCGCCCCGTCTGGTCTGGGCACAT
TTTACCACACTGCGTCTTTGTCTGCCGTCGAGTCGGGAGCTCCGCGTCTGGTGTGTAGTATTATTATTCT
TAATATTTCGGATTACTCTGCCTGTAGCTCAATAGCAATATTAAAACCCCGCCCCGAATGCTTTGCGTTG
AAAAACATATCTTAGTGTGTGTGAGTGCAAAGTGCAGTTATGTTGTGGCAGCAGTCAATGCAAATTAAGG
GCGAATTCGACCCAGCTTTCTTGTACAAAGTGGTAGATCTGCGATCGAGCTCGCCCGGGGATCGAGCGCA
GCGGTATAAAAGGGCGCGGGGTGGCTGAGAGCATCAGTTGTGAATGAATGTTCGAGCCGAGCAGACGTGC
CGCTGCCTTCGTTAATATCCTTTGAATAAGCCAACTTTGAATCACAAGACGCATACCAAACGGCATTCCG
GTACTGTTGGTAAAGCCACCATGGAAGACG
